>Addgene plasmid #121123 | dre-cdk2 3'UTR sicheck2 | depositor full sequence | sequence record 230278 | dre-cdk2 3'UTR sicheck2 sequence 6792 bps
AGATCTGCGCAGCACCATGGCCTGAAATAACCTCTGAAAGAGGAACTTGGTTAGGTACCTTCTGAGGCGG
AAAGAACCAGCTGTGGAATGTGTGTCAGTTAGGGTGTGGAAAGTCCCCAGGCTCCCCAGCAGGCAGAAGT
ATGCAAAGCATGCATCTCAATTAGTCAGCAACCAGGTGTGGAAAGTCCCCAGGCTCCCCAGCAGGCAGAA
GTATGCAAAGCATGCATCTCAATTAGTCAGCAACCATAGTCCCGCCCCTAACTCCGCCCATCCCGCCCCT
AACTCCGCCCAGTTCCGCCCATTCTCCGCCCCATGGCTGACTAATTTTTTTTATTTATGCAGAGGCCGAG
GCCGCCTCGGCCTCTGAGCTATTCCAGAAGTAGTGAGGAGGCTTTTTTGGAGGCCTAGGCTTTTGCAAAA
AGCTTGATTCTTCTGACACAACAGTCTCGAACTTAAGCTGCAGAAGTTGGTCGTGAGGCACTGGGCAGGT
AAGTATCAAGGTTACAAGACAGGTTTAAGGAGACCAATAGAAACTGGGCTTGTCGAGACAGAGAAGACTC
TTGCGTTTCTGATAGGCACCTATTGGTCTTACTGACATCCACTTTGCCTTTCTCTCCACAGGTGTCCACT
CCCAGTTCAATTACAGCTCTTAAGGCTAGAGTACTTAATACGACTCACTATAGGCTAGCCACCATGGCTT
CCAAGGTGTACGACCCCGAGCAACGCAAACGCATGATCACTGGGCCTCAGTGGTGGGCTCGCTGCAAGCA
AATGAACGTGCTGGACTCCTTCATCAACTACTATGATTCCGAGAAGCACGCCGAGAACGCCGTGATTTTT
CTGCATGGTAACGCTGCCTCCAGCTACCTGTGGAGGCACGTCGTGCCTCACATCGAGCCCGTGGCTAGAT
GCATCATCCCTGATCTGATCGGAATGGGTAAGTCCGGCAAGAGCGGGAATGGCTCATATCGCCTCCTGGA
TCACTACAAGTACCTCACCGCTTGGTTCGAGCTGCTGAACCTTCCAAAGAAAATCATCTTTGTGGGCCAC
GACTGGGGGGCTTGTCTGGCCTTTCACTACTCCTACGAGCACCAAGACAAGATCAAGGCCATCGTCCATG
CTGAGAGTGTCGTGGACGTGATCGAGTCCTGGGACGAGTGGCCTGACATCGAGGAGGATATCGCCCTGAT
CAAGAGCGAAGAGGGCGAGAAAATGGTGCTTGAGAATAACTTCTTCGTCGAGACCATGCTCCCAAGCAAG
ATCATGCGGAAACTGGAGCCTGAGGAGTTCGCTGCCTACCTGGAGCCATTCAAGGAGAAGGGCGAGGTTA
GACGGCCTACCCTCTCCTGGCCTCGCGAGATCCCTCTCGTTAAGGGAGGCAAGCCCGACGTCGTCCAGAT
TGTCCGCAACTACAACGCCTACCTTCGGGCCAGCGACGATCTGCCTAAGATGTTCATCGAGTCCGACCCT
GGGTTCTTTTCCAACGCTATTGTCGAGGGAGCTAAGAAGTTCCCTAACACCGAGTTCGTGAAGGTGAAGG
GCCTCCACTTCAGCCAGGAGGACGCTCCAGATGAAATGGGTAAGTACATCAAGAGCTTCGTGGAGCGCGT
GCTGAAGAACGAGCAGTAATTCTAGGCGATCGCTCGAGAACGAGATCAACTTTGGCAAGACGGGACTAAA
AGTTTCACACAAAACTTTTCTGAAAATGATTTCCCAGTTTGGAAATCGTTCGGTTTTATAATCGATTTGT
ACGCTCGTTTTCCTAAAGTCACTCTGGGTTTGTTTTAATCTGAAGATTATCCATTGCAACCTGTCACTGG
AAAAAAAACAGCTGTGCTAATAGTATGCGTGTGATTAAAATGACTCGGAGGATGTAAATTTGCATAAAGC
AGACGTGATGTTACTAACATAACTTTAGTTCGGAGATGACATTCCATGGTTATATTGCTGATATAACTTG
TGACGTTGTATTGCTTATATCACACAAGTACATATCGCATTGAGCGCTTCGTCTAGCCTTAGACTGAATG
AAACTGTTTAGACTCCCTGTATCTTTTTGCTGCTTTATTCCAAGATTATATTATTATAATTAAAGATTTT
AAACCTAATTTGCTTTTAAAGTTTCCTAAAAATAGTTCTCTCTGCATCTTCATCCATTAAACTCGTATAA
CATTTGGTTTATGTTGTTACAGCGGCCGCTGGCCGCAATAAAATATCTTTATTTTCATTACATCTGTGTG
TTGGTTTTTTGTGTGAGGATCTAAATGAGTCTTCGGACCTCGCGGGGGCCGCTTAAGCGGTGGTTAGGGT
TTGTCTGACGCGGGGGGAGGGGGAAGGAACGAAACACTCTCATTCGGAGGCGGCTCGGGGTTTGGTCTTG
GTGGCCACGGGCACGCAGAAGAGCGCCGCGATCCTCTTAAGCACCCCCCCGCCCTCCGTGGAGGCGGGGG
TTTGGTCGGCGGGTGGTAACTGGCGGGCCGCTGACTCGGGCGGGTCGCGCGCCCCAGAGTGTGACCTTTT
CGGTCTGCTCGCAGACCCCCGGGCGGCGCCGCCGCGGCGGCGACGGGCTCGCTGGGTCCTAGGCTCCATG
GGGACCGTATACGTGGACAGGCTCTGGAGCATCCGCACGACTGCGGTGATATTACCGGAGACCTTCTGCG
GGACGAGCCGGGTCACGCGGCTGACGCGGAGCGTCCGTTGGGCGACAAACACCAGGACGGGGCACAGGTA
CACTATCTTGTCACCCGGAGGCGCGAGGGACTGCAGGAGCTTCAGGGAGTGGCGCAGCTGCTTCATCCCC
GTGGCCCGTTGCTCGCGTTTGCTGGCGGTGTCCCCGGAAGAAATATATTTGCATGTCTTTAGTTCTATGA
TGACACAAACCCCGCCCAGCGTCTTGTCATTGGCGAATTCGAACACGCAGATGCAGTCGGGGCGGCGCGG
TCCCAGGTCCACTTCGCATATTAAGGTGACGCGTGTGGCCTCGAACACCGAGCGACCCTGCAGCGACCCG
CTTAAAAGCTTGGCATTCCGGTACTGTTGGTAAAGCCACCATGGCCGATGCTAAGAACATTAAGAAGGGC
CCTGCTCCCTTCTACCCTCTGGAGGATGGCACCGCTGGCGAGCAGCTGCACAAGGCCATGAAGAGGTATG
CCCTGGTGCCTGGCACCATTGCCTTCACCGATGCCCACATTGAGGTGGACATCACCTATGCCGAGTACTT
CGAGATGTCTGTGCGCCTGGCCGAGGCCATGAAGAGGTACGGCCTGAACACCAACCACCGCATCGTGGTG
TGCTCTGAGAACTCTCTGCAGTTCTTCATGCCAGTGCTGGGCGCCCTGTTCATCGGAGTGGCCGTGGCCC
CTGCTAACGACATTTACAACGAGCGCGAGCTGCTGAACAGCATGGGCATTTCTCAGCCTACCGTGGTGTT
CGTGTCTAAGAAGGGCCTGCAGAAGATCCTGAACGTGCAGAAGAAGCTGCCTATCATCCAGAAGATCATC
ATCATGGACTCTAAGACCGACTACCAGGGCTTCCAGAGCATGTACACATTCGTGACATCTCATCTGCCTC
CTGGCTTCAACGAGTACGACTTCGTGCCAGAGTCTTTCGACAGGGACAAAACCATTGCCCTGATCATGAA
CAGCTCTGGGTCTACCGGCCTGCCTAAGGGCGTGGCCCTGCCTCATCGCACCGCCTGTGTGCGCTTCTCT
CACGCCCGCGACCCTATTTTCGGCAACCAGATCATCCCCGACACCGCTATTCTGAGCGTGGTGCCATTCC
ACCACGGCTTCGGCATGTTCACCACCCTGGGCTACCTGATTTGCGGCTTTCGGGTGGTGCTGATGTACCG
CTTCGAGGAGGAGCTGTTCCTGCGCAGCCTGCAAGACTACAAAATTCAGTCTGCCCTGCTGGTGCCAACC
CTGTTCAGCTTCTTCGCTAAGAGCACCCTGATCGACAAGTACGACCTGTCTAACCTGCACGAGATTGCCT
CTGGCGGCGCCCCACTGTCTAAGGAGGTGGGCGAAGCCGTGGCCAAGCGCTTTCATCTGCCAGGCATCCG
CCAGGGCTACGGCCTGACCGAGACAACCAGCGCCATTCTGATTACCCCAGAGGGCGACGACAAGCCTGGC
GCCGTGGGCAAGGTGGTGCCATTCTTCGAGGCCAAGGTGGTGGACCTGGACACCGGCAAGACCCTGGGAG
TGAACCAGCGCGGCGAGCTGTGTGTGCGCGGCCCTATGATTATGTCCGGCTACGTGAATAACCCTGAGGC
CACAAACGCCCTGATCGACAAGGACGGCTGGCTGCACTCTGGCGACATTGCCTACTGGGACGAGGACGAG
CACTTCTTCATCGTGGACCGCCTGAAGTCTCTGATCAAGTACAAGGGCTACCAGGTGGCCCCAGCCGAGC
TGGAGTCTATCCTGCTGCAGCACCCTAACATTTTCGACGCCGGAGTGGCCGGCCTGCCCGACGACGATGC
CGGCGAGCTGCCTGCCGCCGTCGTCGTGCTGGAACACGGCAAGACCATGACCGAGAAGGAGATCGTGGAC
TATGTGGCCAGCCAGGTGACAACCGCCAAGAAGCTGCGCGGCGGAGTGGTGTTCGTGGACGAGGTGCCCA
AGGGCCTGACCGGCAAGCTGGACGCCCGCAAGATCCGCGAGATCCTGATCAAGGCTAAGAAAGGCGGCAA
GATCGCCGTGTAATAATTCTAGAGTCGGGGCGGCCGGCCGCTTCGAGCAGACATGATAAGATACATTGAT
GAGTTTGGACAAACCACAACTAGAATGCAGTGAAAAAAATGCTTTATTTGTGAAATTTGTGATGCTATTG
CTTTATTTGTAACCATTATAAGCTGCAATAAACAAGTTAACAACAACAATTGCATTCATTTTATGTTTCA
GGTTCAGGGGGAGGTGTGGGAGGTTTTTTAAAGCAAGTAAAACCTCTACAAATGTGGTAAAATCGATAAG
GATCCAGGTGGCACTTTTCGGGGAAATGTGCGCGGAACCCCTATTTGTTTATTTTTCTAAATACATTCAA
ATATGTATCCGCTCATGAGACAATAACCCTGATAAATGCTTCAATAATATTGAAAAAGGAAGAGTATGAG
TATTCAACATTTCCGTGTCGCCCTTATTCCCTTTTTTGCGGCATTTTGCCTTCCTGTTTTTGCTCACCCA
GAAACGCTGGTGAAAGTAAAAGATGCTGAAGATCAGTTGGGTGCACGAGTGGGTTACATCGAACTGGATC
TCAACAGCGGTAAGATCCTTGAGAGTTTTCGCCCCGAAGAACGTTTTCCAATGATGAGCACTTTTAAAGT
TCTGCTATGTGGCGCGGTATTATCCCGTATTGACGCCGGGCAAGAGCAACTCGGTCGCCGCATACACTAT
TCTCAGAATGACTTGGTTGAGTACTCACCAGTCACAGAAAAGCATCTTACGGATGGCATGACAGTAAGAG
AATTATGCAGTGCTGCCATAACCATGAGTGATAACACTGCGGCCAACTTACTTCTGACAACGATCGGAGG
ACCGAAGGAGCTAACCGCTTTTTTGCACAACATGGGGGATCATGTAACTCGCCTTGATCGTTGGGAACCG
GAGCTGAATGAAGCCATACCAAACGACGAGCGTGACACCACGATGCCTGTAGCAATGGCAACAACGTTGC
GCAAACTATTAACTGGCGAACTACTTACTCTAGCTTCCCGGCAACAATTAATAGACTGGATGGAGGCGGA
TAAAGTTGCAGGACCACTTCTGCGCTCGGCCCTTCCGGCTGGCTGGTTTATTGCTGATAAATCTGGAGCC
GGTGAGCGTGGGTCTCGCGGTATCATTGCAGCACTGGGGCCAGATGGTAAGCCCTCCCGTATCGTAGTTA
TCTACACGACGGGGAGTCAGGCAACTATGGATGAACGAAATAGACAGATCGCTGAGATAGGTGCCTCACT
GATTAAGCATTGGTAACTGTCAGACCAAGTTTACTCATATATACTTTAGATTGATTTAAAACTTCATTTT
TAATTTAAAAGGATCTAGGTGAAGATCCTTTTTGATAATCTCATGACCAAAATCCCTTAACGTGAGTTTT
CGTTCCACTGAGCGTCAGACCCCGTAGAAAAGATCAAAGGATCTTCTTGAGATCCTTTTTTTCTGCGCGT
AATCTGCTGCTTGCAAACAAAAAAACCACCGCTACCAGCGGTGGTTTGTTTGCCGGATCAAGAGCTACCA
ACTCTTTTTCCGAAGGTAACTGGCTTCAGCAGAGCGCAGATACCAAATACTGTTCTTCTAGTGTAGCCGT
AGTTAGGCCACCACTTCAAGAACTCTGTAGCACCGCCTACATACCTCGCTCTGCTAATCCTGTTACCAGT
GGCTGCTGCCAGTGGCGATAAGTCGTGTCTTACCGGGTTGGACTCAAGACGATAGTTACCGGATAAGGCG
CAGCGGTCGGGCTGAACGGGGGGTTCGTGCACACAGCCCAGCTTGGAGCGAACGACCTACACCGAACTGA
GATACCTACAGCGTGAGCTATGAGAAAGCGCCACGCTTCCCGAAGGGAGAAAGGCGGACAGGTATCCGGT
AAGCGGCAGGGTCGGAACAGGAGAGCGCACGAGGGAGCTTCCAGGGGGAAACGCCTGGTATCTTTATAGT
CCTGTCGGGTTTCGCCACCTCTGACTTGAGCGTCGATTTTTGTGATGCTCGTCAGGGGGGCGGAGCCTAT
GGAAAAACGCCAGCAACGCGGCCTTTTTACGGTTCCTGGCCTTTTGCTGGCCTTTTGCTCACATGGCTCG
AC
Features (pLannotate 1.2.2; 12 found; start..end, strand, type, name):
     62..419     +  promoter       SV40 promoter: SV40 enhancer and early promoter
    489..621     +  intron         chimeric intron: chimera between introns from human β-globin and immunoglobulin heavy chain genes
    666..684     +  promoter       T7 promoter: promoter for bacteriophage T7 RNA polymerase
    694..1629    +  CDS            hRluc: Renilla luciferase human codon-optimized
   2207..2255    +  polyA_signal   poly(A) signal: synthetic polyadenylation signal
   2264..3015    +  promoter       HSV TK promoter: herpes simplex virus thymidine kinase promoter
   3051..4703    +  CDS            luciferase: firefly luciferase; luc+; enhanced luc+ version of the luciferase gene AAS38485.1 42718124.0
   4747..4868    -  polyA_signal   SV40 poly(A) signal: SV40 polyadenylation signal
   4891..4959    -  CDS            large T antigen (fragment): large T antigen from SV40 (simian virus 40)
   5001..5105    +  promoter       AmpR promoter: bla
   5106..5966    +  CDS            AmpR: β-lactamase; bla; confers resistance to ampicillin, carbenicillin, and related antibiotics
   6137..6725    +  rep_origin     ori: high-copy-number ColE1/pMB1/pBR322/pUC origin of replication
