>Addgene plasmid #121123 | dre-cdk2 3'UTR sicheck2 | addgene full sequence | sequence record 234719 | Addgene NGS Result
TTTGCTCACATGGCTCGACAGATCTGCGCAGCACCATGGCCTGAAATAACCTCTGAAAGAGGAACTTGGT
TAGGTACCTTCTGAGGCGGAAAGAACCAGCTGTGGAATGTGTGTCAGTTAGGGTGTGGAAAGTCCCCAGG
CTCCCCAGCAGGCAGAAGTATGCAAAGCATGCATCTCAATTAGTCAGCAACCAGGTGTGGAAAGTCCCCA
GGCTCCCCAGCAGGCAGAAGTATGCAAAGCATGCATCTCAATTAGTCAGCAACCATAGTCCCGCCCCTAA
CTCCGCCCATCCCGCCCCTAACTCCGCCCAGTTCCGCCCATTCTCCGCCCCATGGCTGACTAATTTTTTT
TATTTATGCAGAGGCCGAGGCCGCCTCGGCCTCTGAGCTATTCCAGAAGTAGTGAGGAGGCTTTTTTGGA
GGCCTAGGCTTTTGCAAAAAGCTTGATTCTTCTGACACAACAGTCTCGAACTTAAGCTGCAGAAGTTGGT
CGTGAGGCACTGGGCAGGTAAGTATCAAGGTTACAAGACAGGTTTAAGGAGACCAATAGAAACTGGGCTT
GTCGAGACAGAGAAGACTCTTGCGTTTCTGATAGGCACCTATTGGTCTTACTGACATCCACTTTGCCTTT
CTCTCCACAGGTGTCCACTCCCAGTTCAATTACAGCTCTTAAGGCTAGAGTACTTAATACGACTCACTAT
AGGCTAGCCACCATGGCTTCCAAGGTGTACGACCCCGAGCAACGCAAACGCATGATCACTGGGCCTCAGT
GGTGGGCTCGCTGCAAGCAAATGAACGTGCTGGACTCCTTCATCAACTACTATGATTCCGAGAAGCACGC
CGAGAACGCCGTGATTTTTCTGCATGGTAACGCTGCCTCCAGCTACCTGTGGAGGCACGTCGTGCCTCAC
ATCGAGCCCGTGGCTAGATGCATCATCCCTGATCTGATCGGAATGGGTAAGTCCGGCAAGAGCGGGAATG
GCTCATATCGCCTCCTGGATCACTACAAGTACCTCACCGCTTGGTTCGAGCTGCTGAACCTTCCAAAGAA
AATCATCTTTGTGGGCCACGACTGGGGGGCTTGTCTGGCCTTTCACTACTCCTACGAGCACCAAGACAAG
ATCAAGGCCATCGTCCATGCTGAGAGTGTCGTGGACGTGATCGAGTCCTGGGACGAGTGGCCTGACATCG
AGGAGGATATCGCCCTGATCAAGAGCGAAGAGGGCGAGAAAATGGTGCTTGAGAATAACTTCTTCGTCGA
GACCATGCTCCCAAGCAAGATCATGCGGAAACTGGAGCCTGAGGAGTTCGCTGCCTACCTGGAGCCATTC
AAGGAGAAGGGCGAGGTTAGACGGCCTACCCTCTCCTGGCCTCGCGAGATCCCTCTCGTTAAGGGAGGCA
AGCCCGACGTCGTCCAGATTGTCCGCAACTACAACGCCTACCTTCGGGCCAGCGACGATCTGCCTAAGAT
GTTCATCGAGTCCGACCCTGGGTTCTTTTCCAACGCTATTGTCGAGGGAGCTAAGAAGTTCCCTAACACC
GAGTTCGTGAAGGTGAAGGGCCTCCACTTCAGCCAGGAGGACGCTCCAGATGAAATGGGTAAGTACATCA
AGAGCTTCGTGGAGCGCGTGCTGAAGAACGAGCAGTAATTCTAGGCGATCGCTCGAGAACGAGATCAACT
TTGGCAAGACGGGACTAAAAGTTTCACACAAAACTTTTCTGAAAATGATTTCCCAGTTTGGAAATCGTTC
GGTTTTATAATCAATTTGTACGCTCGTTTTCCTAAAGTCACTCTGGGTTTATTTTAATCTGAAGATTATC
CATTGCAACCTGTCACTGGAAAAAAAACAGCTGTGCTAATAGTAAGCGTGTGATTAAAATGACCCGGACG
ATGTAAATTTGCATAAAGCAGACGTGATGTTACTAACATAACTTTAGTTCGGAGATGACATTCCATGGTT
ATAATGCTGATATAACTTGTGACGTTGTATTGCTTATATCACACAAGTACATATCGCATTGAGCGCTTCG
TCTAGCCTTAGACTGAATGAAACTGTTTAGACTCCCTGTATCTTTTTGCTGCTTTATTCCAAGATTATAT
TATTATAATTAAAGATTTTAAACCTAATTTGCTTTTAAAGTTTCCTAAAAATAGTTCTCTCTGCATCTTC
ATCCATTAAACTCGTATAACATTTGGTTTATGTTGTTACAGCGGCCGCTGGCCGCAATAAAATATCTTTA
TTTTCATTACATCTGTGTGTTGGTTTTTTGTGTGAGGATCTAAATGAGTCTTCGGACCTCGCGGGGGCCG
CTTAAGCGGTGGTTAGGGTTTGTCTGACGCGGGGGGAGGGGGAAGGAACGAAACACTCTCATTCGGAGGC
GGCTCGGGGTTTGGTCTTGGTGGCCACGGGCACGCAGAAGAGCGCCGCGATCCTCTTAAGCACCCCCCCG
CCCTCCGTGGAGGCGGGGGTTTGGTCGGCGGGTGGTAACTGGCGGGCCGCTGACTCGGGCGGGTCGCGCG
CCCCAGAGTGTGACCTTTTCGGTCTGCTCGCAGACCCCCGGGCGGCGCCGCCGCGGCGGCGACGGGCTCG
CTGGGTCCTAGGCTCCATGGGGACCGTATACGTGGACAGGCTCTGGAGCATCCGCACGACTGCGGTGATA
TTACCGGAGACCTTCTGCGGGACGAGCCGGGTCACGCGGCTGACGCGGAGCGTCCGTTGGGCGACAAACA
CCAGGACGGGGCACAGGTACACTATCTTGTCACCCGGAGGCGCGAGGGACTGCAGGAGCTTCAGGGAGTG
GCGCAGCTGCTTCATCCCCGTGGCCCGTTGCTCGCGTTTGCTGGCGGTGTCCCCGGAAGAAATATATTTG
CATGTCTTTAGTTCTATGATGACACAAACCCCGCCCAGCGTCTTGTCATTGGCGAATTCGAACACGCAGA
TGCAGTCGGGGCGGCGCGGTCCCAGGTCCACTTCGCATATTAAGGTGACGCGTGTGGCCTCGAACACCGA
GCGACCCTGCAGCGACCCGCTTAAAAGCTTGGCATTCCGGTACTGTTGGTAAAGCCACCATGGCCGATGC
TAAGAACATTAAGAAGGGCCCTGCTCCCTTCTACCCTCTGGAGGATGGCACCGCTGGCGAGCAGCTGCAC
AAGGCCATGAAGAGGTATGCCCTGGTGCCTGGCACCATTGCCTTCACCGATGCCCACATTGAGGTGGACA
TCACCTATGCCGAGTACTTCGAGATGTCTGTGCGCCTGGCCGAGGCCATGAAGAGGTACGGCCTGAACAC
CAACCACCGCATCGTGGTGTGCTCTGAGAACTCTCTGCAGTTCTTCATGCCAGTGCTGGGCGCCCTGTTC
ATCGGAGTGGCCGTGGCCCCTGCTAACGACATTTACAACGAGCGCGAGCTGCTGAACAGCATGGGCATTT
CTCAGCCTACCGTGGTGTTCGTGTCTAAGAAGGGCCTGCAGAAGATCCTGAACGTGCAGAAGAAGCTGCC
TATCATCCAGAAGATCATCATCATGGACTCTAAGACCGACTACCAGGGCTTCCAGAGCATGTACACATTC
GTGACATCTCATCTGCCTCCTGGCTTCAACGAGTACGACTTCGTGCCAGAGTCTTTCGACAGGGACAAAA
CCATTGCCCTGATCATGAACAGCTCTGGGTCTACCGGCCTGCCTAAGGGCGTGGCCCTGCCTCATCGCAC
CGCCTGTGTGCGCTTCTCTCACGCCCGCGACCCTATTTTCGGCAACCAGATCATCCCCGACACCGCTATT
CTGAGCGTGGTGCCATTCCACCACGGCTTCGGCATGTTCACCACCCTGGGCTACCTGATTTGCGGCTTTC
GGGTGGTGCTGATGTACCGCTTCGAGGAGGAGCTGTTCCTGCGCAGCCTGCAAGACTACAAAATTCAGTC
TGCCCTGCTGGTGCCAACCCTGTTCAGCTTCTTCGCTAAGAGCACCCTGATCGACAAGTACGACCTGTCT
AACCTGCACGAGATTGCCTCTGGCGGCGCCCCACTGTCTAAGGAGGTGGGCGAAGCCGTGGCCAAGCGCT
TTCATCTGCCAGGCATCCGCCAGGGCTACGGCCTGACCGAGACAACCAGCGCCATTCTGATTACCCCAGA
GGGCGACGACAAGCCTGGCGCCGTGGGCAAGGTGGTGCCATTCTTCGAGGCCAAGGTGGTGGACCTGGAC
ACCGGCAAGACCCTGGGAGTGAACCAGCGCGGCGAGCTGTGTGTGCGCGGCCCTATGATTATGTCCGGCT
ACGTGAATAACCCTGAGGCCACAAACGCCCTGATCGACAAGGACGGCTGGCTGCACTCTGGCGACATTGC
CTACTGGGACGAGGACGAGCACTTCTTCATCGTGGACCGCCTGAAGTCTCTGATCAAGTACAAGGGCTAC
CAGGTGGCCCCAGCCGAGCTGGAGTCTATCCTGCTGCAGCACCCTAACATTTTCGACGCCGGAGTGGCCG
GCCTGCCCGACGACGATGCCGGCGAGCTGCCTGCCGCCGTCGTCGTGCTGGAACACGGCAAGACCATGAC
CGAGAAGGAGATCGTGGACTATGTGGCCAGCCAGGTGACAACCGCCAAGAAGCTGCGCGGCGGAGTGGTG
TTCGTGGACGAGGTGCCCAAGGGCCTGACCGGCAAGCTGGACGCCCGCAAGATCCGCGAGATCCTGATCA
AGGCTAAGAAAGGCGGCAAGATCGCCGTGTAATAATTCTAGAGTCGGGGCGGCCGGCCGCTTCGAGCAGA
CATGATAAGATACATTGATGAGTTTGGACAAACCACAACTAGAATGCAGTGAAAAAAATGCTTTATTTGT
GAAATTTGTGATGCTATTGCTTTATTTGTAACCATTATAAGCTGCAATAAACAAGTTAACAACAACAATT
GCATTCATTTTATGTTTCAGGTTCAGGGGGAGGTGTGGGAGGTTTTTTAAAGCAAGTAAAACCTCTACAA
ATGTGGTAAAATCGATAAGGATCCAGGTGGCACTTTTCGGGGAAATGTGCGCGGAACCCCTATTTGTTTA
TTTTTCTAAATACATTCAAATATGTATCCGCTCATGAGACAATAACCCTGATAAATGCTTCAATAATATT
GAAAAAGGAAGAGTATGAGTATTCAACATTTCCGTGTCGCCCTTATTCCCTTTTTTGCGGCATTTTGCCT
TCCTGTTTTTGCTCACCCAGAAACGCTGGTGAAAGTAAAAGATGCTGAAGATCAGTTGGGTGCACGAGTG
GGTTACATCGAACTGGATCTCAACAGCGGTAAGATCCTTGAGAGTTTTCGCCCCGAAGAACGTTTTCCAA
TGATGAGCACTTTTAAAGTTCTGCTATGTGGCGCGGTATTATCCCGTATTGACGCCGGGCAAGAGCAACT
CGGTCGCCGCATACACTATTCTCAGAATGACTTGGTTGAGTACTCACCAGTCACAGAAAAGCATCTTACG
GATGGCATGACAGTAAGAGAATTATGCAGTGCTGCCATAACCATGAGTGATAACACTGCGGCCAACTTAC
TTCTGACAACGATCGGAGGACCGAAGGAGCTAACCGCTTTTTTGCACAACATGGGGGATCATGTAACTCG
CCTTGATCGTTGGGAACCGGAGCTGAATGAAGCCATACCAAACGACGAGCGTGACACCACGATGCCTGTA
GCAATGGCAACAACGTTGCGCAAACTATTAACTGGCGAACTACTTACTCTAGCTTCCCGGCAACAATTAA
TAGACTGGATGGAGGCGGATAAAGTTGCAGGACCACTTCTGCGCTCGGCCCTTCCGGCTGGCTGGTTTAT
TGCTGATAAATCTGGAGCCGGTGAGCGTGGGTCTCGCGGTATCATTGCAGCACTGGGGCCAGATGGTAAG
CCCTCCCGTATCGTAGTTATCTACACGACGGGGAGTCAGGCAACTATGGATGAACGAAATAGACAGATCG
CTGAGATAGGTGCCTCACTGATTAAGCATTGGTAACTGTCAGACCAAGTTTACTCATATATACTTTAGAT
TGATTTAAAACTTCATTTTTAATTTAAAAGGATCTAGGTGAAGATCCTTTTTGATAATCTCATGACCAAA
ATCCCTTAACGTGAGTTTTCGTTCCACTGAGCGTCAGACCCCGTAGAAAAGATCAAAGGATCTTCTTGAG
ATCCTTTTTTTCTGCGCGTAATCTGCTGCTTGCAAACAAAAAAACCACCGCTACCAGCGGTGGTTTGTTT
GCCGGATCAAGAGCTACCAACTCTTTTTCCGAAGGTAACTGGCTTCAGCAGAGCGCAGATACCAAATACT
GTTCTTCTAGTGTAGCCGTAGTTAGGCCACCACTTCAAGAACTCTGTAGCACCGCCTACATACCTCGCTC
TGCTAATCCTGTTACCAGTGGCTGCTGCCAGTGGCGATAAGTCGTGTCTTACCGGGTTGGACTCAAGACG
ATAGTTACCGGATAAGGCGCAGCGGTCGGGCTGAACGGGGGGTTCGTGCACACAGCCCAGCTTGGAGCGA
ACGACCTACACCGAACTGAGATACCTACAGCGTGAGCTATGAGAAAGCGCCACGCTTCCCGAAGGGAGAA
AGGCGGACAGGTATCCGGTAAGCGGCAGGGTCGGAACAGGAGAGCGCACGAGGGAGCTTCCAGGGGGAAA
CGCCTGGTATCTTTATAGTCCTGTCGGGTTTCGCCACCTCTGACTTGAGCGTCGATTTTTGTGATGCTCG
TCAGGGGGGCGGAGCCTATGGAAAAACGCCAGCAACGCGGCCTTTTTACGGTTCCTGGCCTTTTGCTGGC
CT
Features (pLannotate 1.2.2; 12 found; start..end, strand, type, name):
     81..438     +  promoter       SV40 promoter: SV40 enhancer and early promoter
    508..640     +  intron         chimeric intron: chimera between introns from human β-globin and immunoglobulin heavy chain genes
    685..703     +  promoter       T7 promoter: promoter for bacteriophage T7 RNA polymerase
    713..1648    +  CDS            hRluc: Renilla luciferase human codon-optimized
   2226..2274    +  polyA_signal   poly(A) signal: synthetic polyadenylation signal
   2283..3034    +  promoter       HSV TK promoter: herpes simplex virus thymidine kinase promoter
   3070..4722    +  CDS            luciferase: firefly luciferase; luc+; enhanced luc+ version of the luciferase gene AAS38485.1 42718124.0
   4766..4887    -  polyA_signal   SV40 poly(A) signal: SV40 polyadenylation signal
   4910..4978    -  CDS            large T antigen (fragment): large T antigen from SV40 (simian virus 40)
   5020..5124    +  promoter       AmpR promoter: bla
   5125..5985    +  CDS            AmpR: β-lactamase; bla; confers resistance to ampicillin, carbenicillin, and related antibiotics
   6156..6744    +  rep_origin     ori: high-copy-number ColE1/pMB1/pBR322/pUC origin of replication
