[The description below was written by a language model from this plasmid's Addgene catalogue record and pLannotate feature annotations shown in this document.]
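Description:
dre-cdk2 3'UTR sicheck2 is a dual-luciferase reporter plasmid built on the sicheck2 backbone, carrying a 543 bp fragment of the zebrafish (D. rerio) cdk2 3' untranslated region. The catalogue lists the vector type as bacterial expression, but the annotated features are those of a mammalian-cell reporter that is merely propagated in E. coli, where it is maintained by a high-copy ColE1/pUC-type origin and selected with ampicillin through the bla (AmpR) gene and its own promoter. Two full sequence records of identical length (6,792 nt) are available, one from the depositor and one from repository sequencing. They show the same twelve features in the same order, offset by only a few bases in start position.

The plasmid contains two independent expression units. In the first, the SV40 enhancer/early promoter followed by a chimeric β-globin/immunoglobulin intron drives human codon-optimized Renilla luciferase (hRluc), with a T7 promoter just upstream of the coding sequence that could allow in vitro transcription. Between the end of hRluc and the synthetic poly(A) signal lies an unannotated gap of roughly the insert's size, consistent with the cdk2 3'UTR sitting downstream of the Renilla stop codon, although the feature tables do not label it and the cloning sites are recorded as unknown. In the second unit, the HSV TK promoter drives firefly luciferase (luc+), followed by an SV40 poly(A) signal region, and serves as an internal normalization control. The stated purpose is a luciferase assay. With this design, factors acting on the 3'UTR, such as microRNAs, lower Renilla activity relative to firefly, which fits the associated study's microRNA screen implicating CDK2 in neutrophil migration.
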