Addgene plasmid #121123: dre-cdk2 3'UTR sicheck2
Purpose: luciferase assay
Depositing lab: Qing Deng. Depositing organization: Purdue University. Publication: Phenotypical microRNA screen reveals a noncanonical role of CDK2 in regulating neutrophil migration. Hsu AY, Wang D, Liu S, Lu J, Syahirah R, Bennin DA, Huttenlocher A, Umulis DM, Wan J, Deng Q. Proc Natl Acad Sci U S A. 2019 Aug 26. pii: 1905221116. doi: 10.1073/pnas.1905221116. PubMed 31451657.
Backbone
  Vector backbone: sicheck2
  Backbone size w/o insert (bp): 6273
  Vector type: Bacterial Expression
Growth in bacteria
  Bacterial resistance: Ampicillin, 100 μg/mL
  Growth temperature: 37°C
  Growth strain: DH5alpha
  Copy number: Unknown
Gene/Insert
  Gene/Insert name: dre-cdk2 3'UTR
  Species: D. rerio (zebrafish)
  Insert size (bp): 543
  Entrez Gene: cdk2 (a.k.a. wu:fa10c0, wu:fa10c02, zgc:56598, zgc:77684)
  Cloning method: Restriction Enzyme; 5′ cloning site unknown (unknown if destroyed)
Terms and licenses: Academic/Nonprofit Terms; Industry Terms: Not Available to Industry
How to cite: dre-cdk2 3'UTR sicheck2 was a gift from Qing Deng (Addgene plasmid # 121123 ; http://n2t.net/addgene:121123 ; RRID:Addgene_121123)
